Addgene plasmid #82942: pDONR223_GRB7_WT_V5
Purpose: Gateway Donor vector containing GRB7, used as an over expression control for gene expression analysis. Part of the Target Accelerator Plasmid Collection.
Depositing lab: Jesse Boehm & Matthew Meyerson & David Root. Depositing organization: Broad Institute. Publication: High-throughput Phenotyping of Lung Cancer Somatic Mutations. Berger AH, Brooks AN, Wu X, Shrestha Y, Chouinard C, Piccioni F, Bagul M, Kamburov A, Imielinski M, Hogstrom L, Zhu C, Yang X, Pantel S, Sakai R, Watson J, Kaplan N, Campbell JD, Singh S, Root DE, Narayan R, Natoli T, Lahr DL, Tirosh I, Tamayo P, Getz G, Wong B, Doench J, Subramanian A, Golub TR, Meyerson M, Boehm JS. Cancer Cell. 2016 Aug 8;30(2):214-28. doi: 10.1016/j.ccell.2016.06.022. Epub 2016 Jul 28. PubMed 27478040.
Backbone
  Vector backbone: pDONR223
  Backbone manufacturer: Invitrogen
  Vector type: Gateway Entry vector
Growth in bacteria
  Bacterial resistance: Spectinomycin, 50 μg/mL
  Growth temperature: 37°C
  Growth strain: DH5alpha
  Copy number: High Copy
Gene/Insert
  Gene/Insert name: GRB7 (alt name: NM_005310)
  Species: H. sapiens (human)
  Entrez Gene: GRB7
  Promoter: None
  Cloning method: Gateway Cloning
  Sequencing primers: 5′ M13pUC-fwd; 3′ M13-Rev
Terms and licenses: Academic/Nonprofit Terms; Industry Terms: Not Available to Industry
Depositor comments: Open state: NO stop codon immediately follows insert
How to cite: pDONR223_GRB7_WT_V5 was a gift from Jesse Boehm & Matthew Meyerson & David Root (Addgene plasmid # 82942 ; http://n2t.net/addgene:82942 ; RRID:Addgene_82942)
