[The description below was written by a language model from this plasmid's Addgene catalogue record and pLannotate feature annotations shown in this document.]
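Description:
pDONR223_GRB7_WT_V5 is a Gateway entry clone built on the Invitrogen pDONR223 backbone and carrying the wild-type human GRB7 open reading frame (NM_005310). It is a small, roughly 4.4 kb bacterial plasmid that replicates from a high-copy ColE1/pUC-type origin. Selection is with spectinomycin through the aadA aminoglycoside adenylyltransferase gene, which also confers streptomycin resistance. The short gentamicin-resistance, class 1 integron promoter, lacZα and lacI fragments in the annotation appear to be non-functional remnants of the backbone. rrnB T1 and T2 terminators sit next to the cloning region, where they help insulate it from read-through transcription.

The GRB7 coding sequence encodes an adapter protein that binds the cytoplasmic domains of receptor kinases and modulates downstream signalling, cell proliferation and migration. It lies on the reverse strand of the sequenced record, flanked by two attL recombination sites. The automated annotation labels these attL2 and attL3, although a standard entry clone would normally be described as having attL1 and attL2. The sites allow the ORF to be moved into any compatible destination vector by an LR Clonase reaction. The record lists no promoter for the insert, so expression depends on the destination vector; a T7 promoter lies just outside one attL site.

The ORF is in the "open" configuration, with no stop codon immediately after it, which permits an in-frame C-terminal fusion after transfer. The "V5" in the name presumably refers to such a tag supplied by the destination vector, since no V5 feature is annotated here. The plasmid belongs to the Target Accelerator Plasmid Collection and serves as an overexpression control for gene expression analysis in a study that phenotyped lung cancer somatic mutations.
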