Features (pLannotate 1.2.2; 12 found; start..end, strand, type, name):
    495..551     -  CDS            GmR (fragment): gentamycin acetyltransferase; aacC1; confers resistance to gentamycin
    727..750     -  promoter       Pc promoter (fragment): intI1 (promoter lies within the coding sequence); class 1 integron promoter
    940..958     +  promoter       T7 promoter: promoter for bacteriophage T7 RNA polymerase
    976..1074    +  protein_bind   attL2: mutant version of attL; recombination site for the Gateway® LR reaction LR Clonase™
   1077..2672    -  CDS            GRB7: GRB7_HUMAN - Experimental evidence at protein level: Swiss-Prot protein existence level 1. Adapter protein that interacts with the cytoplasmic domain of numerous receptor kinases and modulates down-stream signaling. Promotes activation of down-stream protein kinases, including STAT3, AKT1, MAPK1 and/or MAPK3. Promotes activation of HRAS. Plays a role in signal transduction in response to EGF. Plays a role in the regulation of cell proliferation and cell migration. Plays a role in the assembly and stability of RNA stress granules. Binds to the 5'UTR of target mRNA molecules and represses transl
   2675..2770    -  protein_bind   attL3: mutant version of attL; recombination site for the Gateway® LR reaction LR Clonase™
   2787..2823    +  CDS            lacZα (fragment): LacZα fragment of β-galactosidase; lacZ fragment
   2870..2913    -  terminator     rrnB T1 terminator: Escherichia coli rrnB; transcription terminator T1 from the E. coli rrnB gene
   3045..3072    +  terminator     rrnB T2 terminator: transcription terminator T2 from the E. coli rrnB gene
   3127..3219    -  CDS            lacI (fragment): lac repressor; lacI; The lac repressor binds to the lac operator to inhibit transcription in E. coli. This inhibition can be relieved by adding lactose or isopropyl-β-D-thiogalactopyranoside (IPTG).
   3402..3990    -  rep_origin     ori: high-copy-number ColE1/pMB1/pBR322/pUC origin of replication
   4083..488     -  CDS            SmR (across the origin): aminoglycoside adenylyltransferase (Murphy, 1985); aadA; confers resistance to spectinomycin and streptomycin
>Addgene plasmid #82942 | pDONR223_GRB7_WT_V5 | addgene full sequence | sequence record 162516 | Addgene NGS result
AATAGATCCTGTTCAGGAACCGGATCAAAGAGTTCCTCCGCCGCTGGACCTACCAAGGCAACGCTATGTT
CTCTTGCTTTTGTCAGCAAGATAGCCAGATCAATGTCGATCGTGGCTGGCTCGAAGATACCTGCAAGAAT
GTCATTGCGCTGCCATTCTCCAAATTGCAGTTCGCGCTTAGCTGGATAACGCCACGGAATGATGTCGTCG
TGCACAACAATGGTGACTTCTACAGCGCGGAGAATCTCGCTCTCTCCAGGGGAAGCCGAAGTTTCCAAAA
GGTCGTTGATCAAAGCTCGCCGCGTTGTTTCATCAAGCCTTACGGTCACCGTAACCAGCAAATCAATATC
ACTGTGTGGCTTCAGGCCGCCATCCACTGCGGAGCCGTACAAATGTACGGCCAGCAACGTCGGTTCGAGA
TGGCGCTCGATGACGCCAACTACCTCTGATAGTTGAGTCGATACTTCGGCGATCACCGCTTCCCTCATAA
TGTTTAACTTTGTTTTAGGGCGACTGCCCTGCTGCGTAACATCGTTGCTGCTCCATAACATCAAACATCG
ACCCACGGCGTAACGCGCTTGCTGCTTGGATGCCCGAGGCATAGACTGTACCCCAAAAAAACAGTCATAA
CAAGCCATGAAAACCGCCACTGCGCCGTTACCACCGCTGCGTTCGGTCAAGGTTCTGGACCAGTTGCGTG
AGCGCATACGCTACTTGCATTACAGCTTACGAACCGAACAGGCTTATGTCCACTGGGTTCGTGCCTTCAT
CCGTTTCCACGGTGTGCGTCACCCGGCAACCTTGGGTAGCAGCGAAGTCGAGGCATTTCTGTCCTGGCTG
GTCTAGAGGAGGCATGATGATATATTTTTATCTTGTGCAATGTAACATCAGAGATTTTGAGACACGGGCC
AGAGCTGCCAGGAAACAGCTATGACCATGTAATACGACTCACTATAGGGGATATCAGCTGGATGGCAAAT
AATGATTTTATTTTGACTGATAGTGACCTGTTCGTTGCAACAAATTGATAAGCAATGCTTTCTTATAATG
CCAACTTTGTACAAGAAAGTTGGGCAGAGGGCCACCCGCGTGCAGCAATGGCGCAGCAAGCACGGCAGGA
TGCCGCGGTTCAGCTGGTGGAACTCCACGAGCTGCAGCAGGTCAGTGAAGCGGGTCTGGCCATCATCCAT
GCTGAAGTACAGGCGGCCCTCCTCCTCGCTCGGCAGGATGAGATAATGCTTCACTTTCTGCAGGTGGCAC
AAAGAGAGGACAAAGCCCTGGGGGTTCCGCTGACTCTCCCGGACCAGGAACAGGCCGTCTACCAAGCCCT
GCTGTCCAATAAGCCGCTGGCTCTCCTCACGGGAAATGCGCCCGTGGAACCAGAGTTGGGTGCGGTGGAT
GGCTGCACTGAGGCTCGTGCCGGAGGCTGGCATGGGCAGGCTGAGGCGGTGGTTTGTCTTCTTCCTCCAG
GCCTGGGCCTCCTCCAGGGCCACACTCAGAGCCTCCCGGGGGTTCTCAATGACACGCCCAGCATGGCCAG
AGAAGTCCATGGCCACCAGGGTATTATCTGAGGCACTTCTCAAGGGTGGGGAGCCCAAACAAGATGGATG
CAGATGGCGAGACTGTGCCTGCTGGTAATTCTTGTACAGCTGCACCCCGTACTTGAAGAGGCGGAAGGCA
GCCAGCCAGCAGGTGCGGCTCTGCTCATCTTCACTGCAGAAGATCCGAAGCCCCTTGTGGCCATTTCGAA
GCTTGTTGGGCTTGACACAGAAACCGAAGTCAGTGGGCATCCCGTAGAGCTTGCGGCCCTGCGTCACCAC
GTACACGTTGGACTCGTTCACATCTGCCACGTACTGCAGGTGCCTCGGATCCTTAGAGGTGCCCTTGGTG
GAGTAATAGAGGCCAGATCGGCGCAAGAAGCAGAAAAAGCGTTTCCAAAGCTTCCGTCCTGAACCCCGCA
GCTGCAGAAAGCCCTGGATCTCAGGAAAGCTGCCAGCATTCAGGAAGTTCTGGATGAGGTCTTCATGGGA
TATACCAGTGTGTGCATCGAGACAGCTGGAGACCATTTTTTCTGGGAACAGGGAGTGTGGGGAGCTCTTG
AACAGTTCGTACTTGGCGAAGTTTTTCCGGAAGACGAAGCGGCTATCTCCGCCCACGGGCCAGGCAGCCT
GCACTTCCACCACGGACTCGTGGTCCTCCAAACCCCGCTCCAGTGCTAGGTGGGGGTGGCACTCCACCAG
CCCCCAGGTCTCGTCGCTCAAGGCGTGAGCTCGCTGCACCAGCATTTCACACACGTGGCGAGCTGTGGCA
CCTGCTGCCACCTCCACAGACCTGCAGGCCCCATCCTCACTGTACACCTTTACTACATGGGGGCGGCTGG
CATCGCGGGGGAGCAGCCCCCTTGCACTGGAGGGGCCCCCGAGAATTGGGCTCTGTGAGGGAGGACTGCA
GAGCTCAGGGAAGGGGTTGGGGATAGAGGGGAGGGAGGTGGCACGCCTCTCCTCCTCTCGAAGTTTCCTG
CCGGTGGTTGGGATGAGGAGAGGCTGGGACCTCTTTACCTCCTCAGGCAGAGGGGTATCAGGGGGCCGGG
GAGTCCCAGGAGGGGTCCCAGGGGCTGGGCAAAGGTCTTCCGGAGAGCTGCTAAGATGAGGTGGAGACAG
ATCCAGCTCCATGCCAACTTTTTTGTACAAAGTTGGCATTATAAAAAAGCATTGCTCATCAATTTGTTGC
AACGAACAGGTCACTATCAGTCAAAATAAAATCATTATTTGGGGCCCGAGCTTAAGACTGGCCGTCGTTT
TACAACGTCGTGACTGGGAAAACATCCATGCTAGCGTTAACGCGAGAGTAGGGAACTGCCAGGCATCAAA
TAAAACGAAAGGCTCAGTCGGAAGACTGGGCCTTTCGTTTTATCTGTTGTTTGTCGGTGAACGCTCTCCT
GAGTAGGACAAATCCGCCGGGAGCGGATTTGAACGTTGTGAAGCAACGGCCCGGAGGGTGGCGGGCAGGA
CGCCCGCCATAAACTGCCAGGCATCAAACTAAGCAGAAGGCCATCCTGACGGATGGCCTTTTTGCGTTTC
TACAAACTCTTCCTGGCTAGCGGTACGCGTATTAATTGCGTTGCGCTCACTGCCCGCTTTCCAGTCGGGA
AACCTGTCGTGCCAGCTGCATTAATGAATCGGCCAACGCGCGGGGAGAGGCGGTTTGCGTATTGGGCGCT
CTTCCGCTTCCTCGCTCACTGACTCGCTGCGCTCGGTCGTTCGGCTGCGGCGAGCGGTATCAGCTCACTC
AAAGGCGGTAATACGGTTATCCACAGAATCAGGGGATAACGCAGGAAAGAACATGTGAGCAAAAGGCCAG
CAAAAGGCCAGGAACCGTAAAAAGGCCGCGTTGCTGGCGTTTTTCCATAGGCTCCGCCCCCCTGACGAGC
ATCACAAAAATCGACGCTCAAGTCAGAGGTGGCGAAACCCGACAGGACTATAAAGATACCAGGCGTTTCC
CCCTGGAAGCTCCCTCGTGCGCTCTCCTGTTCCGACCCTGCCGCTTACCGGATACCTGTCCGCCTTTCTC
CCTTCGGGAAGCGTGGCGCTTTCTCATAGCTCACGCTGTAGGTATCTCAGTTCGGTGTAGGTCGTTCGCT
CCAAGCTGGGCTGTGTGCACGAACCCCCCGTTCAGCCCGACCGCTGCGCCTTATCCGGTAACTATCGTCT
TGAGTCCAACCCGGTAAGACACGACTTATCGCCACTGGCAGCAGCCACTGGTAACAGGATTAGCAGAGCG
AGGTATGTAGGCGGTGCTACAGAGTTCTTGAAGTGGTGGCCTAACTACGGCTACACTAGAAGAACAGTAT
TTGGTATCTGCGCTCTGCTGAAGCCAGTTACCTTCGGAAAAAGAGTTGGTAGCTCTTGATCCGGCAAACA
AACCACCGCTGGTAGCGGTGGTTTTTTTGTTTGCAAGCAGCAGATTACGCGCAGAAAAAAAGGATCTCAA
GAAGATCCTTTGATCTTTTCTACGGGGTCTGACGCTCAGTGGAACGACGCGTAACTCACGTTAAGGGATT
TTGGTCATGGGTGGCTCGAGGGTTATTTGCCGACTACCTTGGTGATCTCGCCTTTCACGTAGTGGACAAA
TTCTTCCAACTGATCTGCGCGCGAGGCCAAGCGATCTTCTTCTTGTCCAAGATAAGCCTGTCTAGCTTCA
AGTATGACGGGCTGATACTGGGCCGGCAGGCGCTCCATTGCCCAGTCGGCAGCGACATCCTTCGGCGCGA
TTTTGCCGGTTACTGCGCTGTACCAAATGCGGGACAACGTAAGCACTACATTTCGCTCATCGCCAGCCCA
GTCGGGCGGCGAGTTCCATAGCGTTAAGGTTTCATTTAGCGCCTCA
