>Addgene plasmid #82942 | pDONR223_GRB7_WT_V5 | depositor partial sequence | sequence record 157668 | Insert sequence
ATGGAGCTGGATCTGTCTCCACCTCATCTTAGCAGCTCTCCGGAAGACCTTTGCCCAGCCCCTGGGACCC
CTCCTGGGACTCCCCGGCCCCCTGATACCCCTCTGCCTGAGGAGGTAAAGAGGTCCCAGCCTCTCCTCAT
CCCAACCACCGGCAGGAAACTTCGAGAGGAGGAGAGGCGTGCCACCTCCCTCCCCTCTATCCCCAACCCC
TTCCCTGAGCTCTGCAGTCCTCCCTCACAGAGCCCAATTCTCGGGGGCCCCTCCAGTGCAAGGGGGCTGC
TCCCCCGCGATGCCAGCCGCCCCCATGTAGTAAAGGTGTACAGTGAGGATGGGGCCTGCAGGTCTGTGGA
GGTGGCAGCAGGTGCCACAGCTCGCCACGTGTGTGAAATGCTGGTGCAGCGAGCTCACGCCTTGAGCGAC
GAGACCTGGGGGCTGGTGGAGTGCCACCCCCACCTAGCACTGGAGCGGGGTTTGGAGGACCACGAGTCCG
TGGTGGAAGTGCAGGCTGCCTGGCCCGTGGGCGGAGATAGCCGCTTCGTCTTCCGGAAAAACTTCGCCAA
GTACGAACTGTTCAAGAGCTCCCCACACTCCCTGTTCCCAGAAAAAATGGTCTCCAGCTGTCTCGATGCA
CACACTGGTATATCCCATGAAGACCTCATCCAGAACTTCCTGAATGCTGGCAGCTTTCCTGAGATCCAGG
GCTTTCTGCAGCTGCGGGGTTCAGGACGGAAGCTTTGGAAACGCTTTTTCTGCTTCTTGCGCCGATCTGG
CCTCTATTACTCCACCAAGGGCACCTCTAAGGATCCGAGGCACCTGCAGTACGTGGCAGATGTGAACGAG
TCCAACGTGTACGTGGTGACGCAGGGCCGCAAGCTCTACGGGATGCCCACTGACTTCGGTTTCTGTGTCA
AGCCCAACAAGCTTCGAAATGGCCACAAGGGGCTTCGGATCTTCTGCAGTGAAGATGAGCAGAGCCGCAC
CTGCTGGCTGGCTGCCTTCCGCCTCTTCAAGTACGGGGTGCAGCTGTACAAGAATTACCAGCAGGCACAG
TCTCGCCATCTGCATCCATCTTGTTTGGGCTCCCCACCCTTGAGAAGTGCCTCAGATAATACCCTGGTGG
CCATGGACTTCTCTGGCCATGCTGGGCGTGTCATTGAGAACCCCCGGGAGGCTCTGAGTGTGGCCCTGGA
GGAGGCCCAGGCCTGGAGGAAGAAGACAAACCACCGCCTCAGCCTGCCCATGCCAGCCTCCGGCACGAGC
CTCAGTGCAGCCATCCACCGCACCCAACTCTGGTTCCACGGGCGCATTTCCCGTGAGGAGAGCCAGCGGC
TTATTGGACAGCAGGGCTTGGTAGACGGCCTGTTCCTGGTCCGGGAGAGTCAGCGGAACCCCCAGGGCTT
TGTCCTCTCTTTGTGCCACCTGCAGAAAGTGAAGCATTATCTCATCCTGCCGAGCGAGGAGGAGGGCCGC
CTGTACTTCAGCATGGATGATGGCCAGACCCGCTTCACTGACCTGCTGCAGCTCGTGGAGTTCCACCAGC
TGAACCGCGGCATCCTGCCGTGCTTGCTGCGCCATTGCTGCACGCGGGTGGCCCTCTGA
